>Addgene plasmid #69013 | pcDNA3-FLAG-MTOR-S2215Y | addgene full sequence | sequence record 257372 | Addgene NGS Result
TATGGTGCACTCTCAGTACAATCTGCTCTGATGCCGCATAGTTAAGCCAGTATCTGCTCCCTGCTTGTGT
GTTGGAGGTCGCTGAGTAGTGCGCGAGCAAAATTTAAGCTACAACAAGGCAAGGCTTGACCGACAATTGC
ATGAAGAATCTGCTTAGGGTTAGGCGTTTTGCGCTGCTTCGCGATGTACGGGCCAGATATACGCGTTGAC
ATTGATTATTGACTAGTTATTAATAGTAATCAATTACGGGGTCATTAGTTCATAGCCCATATATGGAGTT
CCGCGTTACATAACTTACGGTAAATGGCCCGCCTGGCTGACCGCCCAACGACCCCCGCCCATTGACGTCA
ATAATGACGTATGTTCCCATAGTAACGCCAATAGGGACTTTCCATTGACGTCAATGGGTGGAGTATTTAC
GGTAAACTGCCCACTTGGCAGTACATCAAGTGTATCATATGCCAAGTACGCCCCCTATTGACGTCAATGA
CGGTAAATGGCCCGCCTGGCATTATGCCCAGTACATGACCTTATGGGACTTTCCTACTTGGCAGTACATC
TACGTATTAGTCATCGCTATTACCATGGTGATGCGGTTTTGGCAGTACATCAATGGGCGTGGATAGCGGT
TTGACTCACGGGGATTTCCAAGTCTCCACCCCATTGACGTCAATGGGAGTTTGTTTTGGCACCAAAATCA
ACGGGACTTTCCAAAATGTCGTAACAACTCCGCCCCATTGACGCAAATGGGCGGTAGGCGTGTACGGTGG
GAGGTCTATATAAGCAGAGCTCTCTGGCTAACTAGAGAACCCACTGCTTACTGGCTTATCGAAATTAATA
CGACTCACTATAGGGAGACCCAAGCTTGGTACCGAGCTCGGATCCACTAGTAACGGCCGCCAGTGTGCTG
GAATTCTGCAGATATCCATCACACTGGCGGCCGCCATGGATTATAAAGATGATGATGATATGCTTGGAAC
CGGACCTGCCGCCGCCACCACCGCTGCCACCACATCTAGCAATGTGAGCGTCCTGCAGCAGTTTGCCAGT
GGCCTAAAGAGCCGGAATGAGGAAACCAGGGCCAAAGCCGCCAAGGAGCTCCAGCACTATGTCACCATGG
AACTCCGAGAGATGAGTCAAGAGGAGTCTACTCGCTTCTATGACCAACTGAACCATCACATTTTTGAATT
GGTTTCCAGCTCAGATGCCAATGAGAGGAAAGGTGGCATCTTGGCCATAGCTAGCCTCATAGGAGTGGAA
GGTGGGAATGCCACCCGAATTGGCAGATTTGCCAACTATCTTCGGAACCTCCTCCCCTCCAATGACCCAG
TTGTCATGGAAATGGCATCCAAGGCCATTGGCCGTCTTGCCATGGCAGGGGACACTTTTACCGCTGAGTA
CGTGGAATTTGAGGTGAAGCGAGCCCTGGAATGGCTGGGTGCTGACCGCAATGAGGGCCGGAGACATGCA
GCTGTCCTGGTTCTCCGTGAGCTGGCCATCAGCGTCCCTACCTTCTTCTTCCAGCAAGTGCAACCCTTCT
TTGACAACATTTTTGTGGCCGTGTGGGACCCCAAACAGGCCATCCGTGAGGGAGCTGTAGCCGCCCTTCG
TGCCTGTCTGATTCTCACAACCCAGCGTGAGCCGAAGGAGATGCAGAAGCCTCAGTGGTACAGGCACACA
TTTGAAGAAGCAGAGAAGGGATTTGATGAGACCTTGGCCAAAGAGAAGGGCATGAATCGGGATGATCGGA
TCCATGGAGCCTTGTTGATCCTTAACGAGCTGGTCCGAATCAGCAGCATGGAGGGAGAGCGTCTGAGAGA
AGAAATGGAAGAAATCACACAGCAGCAGCTGGTACACGACAAGTACTGCAAAGATCTCATGGGCTTCGGA
ACAAAACCTCGTCACATTACCCCCTTCACCAGTTTCCAGGCTGTACAGCCCCAGCAGTCAAATGCCTTGG
TGGGGCTGCTGGGGTACAGCTCTCACCAAGGCCTCATGGGATTTGGGACCTCCCCCAGTCCAGCTAAGTC
CACCCTGGTGGAGAGCCGGTGTTGCAGAGACTTGATGGAGGAGAAATTTGATCAGGTGTGCCAGTGGGTG
CTGAAATGCAGGAATAGCAAGAACTCGCTGATCCAAATGACAATCCTTAATTTGTTGCCCCGCTTGGCTG
CATTCCGACCTTCTGCCTTCACAGATACCCAGTATCTCCAAGATACCATGAACCATGTCCTAAGCTGTGT
CAAGAAGGAGAAGGAACGTACAGCGGCCTTCCAAGCCCTGGGGCTACTTTCTGTGGCTGTGAGGTCTGAG
TTTAAGGTCTATTTGCCTCGCGTGCTGGACATCATCCGAGCGGCCCTGCCCCCAAAGGACTTCGCCCATA
AGAGGCAGAAGGCAATGCAGGTGGACGCCACAGTCTTCACTTGCATCAGCATGCTGGCTCGAGCAATGGG
GCCAGGCATCCAGCAGGATATCAAGGAGCTGCTGGAGCCCATGCTGGCAGTGGGACTAAGCCCTGCCCTC
ACTGCAGTGCTCTACGACCTGAGCCGTCAGATTCCACAGCTAAAGAAGGACATTCAAGATGGGCTACTGA
AAATGCTGTCCCTGGTCCTTATGCACAAACCCCTTCGCCACCCAGGCATGCCCAAGGGCCTGGCCCATCA
GCTGGCCTCTCCTGGCCTCACGACCCTCCCTGAGGCCAGCGATGTGGGCAGCATCACTCTTGCCCTCCGA
ACGCTTGGCAGCTTTGAATTTGAAGGCCACTCTCTGACCCAATTTGTTCGCCACTGTGCGGATCATTTCC
TGAACAGTGAGCACAAGGAGATCCGCATGGAGGCTGCCCGCACCTGCTCCCGCCTGCTCACACCCTCCAT
CCACCTCATCAGTGGCCATGCTCATGTGGTTAGCCAGACCGCAGTGCAAGTGGTGGCAGATGTGCTTAGC
AAACTGCTCGTAGTTGGGATAACAGATCCTGACCCTGACATTCGCTACTGTGTCTTGGCGTCCCTGGACG
AGCGCTTTGATGCACACCTGGCCCAGGCGGAGAACTTGCAGGCCTTGTTTGTGGCTCTGAATGACCAGGT
GTTTGAGATCCGGGAGCTGGCCATCTGCACTGTGGGCCGACTCAGTAGCATGAACCCTGCCTTTGTCATG
CCTTTCCTGCGCAAGATGCTCATCCAGATTTTGACAGAGTTGGAGCACAGTGGGATTGGAAGAATCAAAG
AGCAGAGTGCCCGCATGCTGGGGCACCTGGTCTCCAATGCCCCCCGACTCATCCGCCCCTACATGGAGCC
TATTCTGAAGGCATTAATTTTGAAACTGAAAGATCCAGACCCTGATCCAAACCCAGGTGTGATCAATAAT
GTCCTGGCAACAATAGGAGAATTGGCACAGGTTAGTGGCCTGGAAATGAGGAAATGGGTTGATGAACTTT
TTATTATCATCATGGACATGCTCCAGGATTCCTCTTTGTTGGCCAAAAGGCAGGTGGCTCTGTGGACCCT
GGGACAGTTGGTGGCCAGCACTGGCTATGTAGTAGAGCCCTACAGGAAGTACCCTACTTTGCTTGAGGTG
CTACTGAATTTTCTGAAGACTGAGCAGAACCAGGGTACACGCAGAGAGGCCATCCGTGTGTTAGGGCTTT
TAGGGGCTTTGGATCCTTACAAGCACAAAGTGAACATTGGCATGATAGACCAGTCCCGGGATGCCTCTGC
TGTCAGCCTGTCAGAATCCAAGTCAAGTCAGGATTCCTCTGACTATAGCACTAGTGAAATGCTGGTCAAC
ATGGGAAACTTGCCTCTGGATGAGTTCTACCCAGCTGTGTCCATGGTGGCCCTGATGCGGATCTTCCGAG
ACCAGTCACTCTCTCATCATCACACCATGGTTGTCCAGGCCATCACCTTCATCTTCAAGTCCCTGGGACT
CAAATGTGTGCAGTTCCTGCCCCAGGTCATGCCCACGTTCCTTAATGTCATTCGAGTCTGTGATGGGGCC
ATCCGGGAATTTTTGTTCCAGCAGCTGGGAATGTTGGTGTCCTTTGTGAAGAGCCACATCAGACCTTATA
TGGATGAAATAGTCACCCTCATGAGAGAATTCTGGGTCATGAACACCTCAATTCAGAGCACGATCATTCT
TCTCATTGAGCAAATTGTGGTAGCTCTTGGGGGTGAATTTAAGCTCTACCTGCCCCAGCTGATCCCACAC
ATGCTGCGTGTCTTCATGCATGACAACAGCCCAGGCCGCATTGTCTCTATCAAGTTACTGGCTGCAATCC
AGCTGTTTGGCGCCAACCTGGATGACTACCTGCATTTACTGCTGCCTCCTATTGTTAAGTTGTTTGATGC
CCCTGAAGCTCCACTGCCATCTCGAAAGGCAGCGCTAGAGACTGTGGACCGCCTGACGGAGTCCCTGGAT
TTCACTGACTATGCCTCCCGGATCATTCACCCTATTGTTCGAACACTGGACCAGAGCCCAGAACTGCGCT
CCACAGCCATGGACACGCTGTCTTCACTTGTTTTTCAGCTGGGGAAGAAGTACCAAATTTTCATTCCAAT
GGTGAATAAAGTTCTGGTGCGACACCGAATCAATCATCAGCGCTATGATGTGCTCATCTGCAGAATTGTC
AAGGGATACACACTTGCTGATGAAGAGGAGGATCCTTTGATTTACCAGCATCGGATGCTTAGGAGTGGCC
AAGGGGATGCATTGGCTAGTGGACCAGTGGAAACAGGACCCATGAAGAAACTGCACGTCAGCACCATCAA
CCTCCAAAAGGCCTGGGGCGCTGCCAGGAGGGTCTCCAAAGATGACTGGCTGGAATGGCTGAGACGGCTG
AGCCTGGAGCTGCTGAAGGACTCATCATCGCCCTCCCTGCGCTCCTGCTGGGCCCTGGCACAGGCCTACA
ACCCGATGGCCAGGGATCTCTTCAATGCTGCATTTGTGTCCTGCTGGTCTGAACTGAATGAAGATCAACA
GGATGAGCTCATCAGAAGCATCGAGTTGGCCCTCACCTCACAAGACATCGCTGAAGTCACACAGACCCTC
TTAAACTTGGCTGAATTCATGGAACACAGTGACAAGGGCCCCCTGCCACTGAGAGATGACAATGGCATTG
TTCTGCTGGGTGAGAGAGCTGCCAAGTGCCGAGCATATGCCAAAGCACTACACTACAAAGAACTGGAGTT
CCAGAAAGGCCCCACCCCTGCCATTCTAGAATCTCTCATCAGCATTAATAATAAGCTACAGCAGCCGGAG
GCAGCGGCCGGAGTGTTAGAATATGCCATGAAACACTTTGGAGAGCTGGAGATCCAGGCTACCTGGTATG
AGAAACTGCACGAGTGGGAGGATGCCCTTGTGGCCTATGACAAGAAAATGGACACCAACAAGGACGACCC
AGAGCTGATGCTGGGCCGCATGCGCTGCCTCGAGGCCTTGGGGGAATGGGGTCAACTCCACCAGCAGTGC
TGTGAAAAGTGGACCCTGGTTAATGATGAGACCCAAGCCAAGATGGCCCGGATGGCTGCTGCAGCTGCAT
GGGGTTTAGGTCAGTGGGACAGCATGGAAGAATACACCTGTATGATCCCTCGGGACACCCATGATGGGGC
ATTTTATAGAGCTGTGCTGGCACTGCATCAGGACCTCTTCTCCTTGGCACAACAGTGCATTGACAAGGCC
AGGGACCTGCTGGATGCTGAATTAACTGCAATGGCAGGAGAGAGTTACAGTCGGGCATATGGGGCCATGG
TTTCTTGCCACATGCTGTCCGAGCTGGAGGAGGTTATCCAGTACAAACTTGTCCCCGAGCGACGAGAGAT
CATCCGCCAGATCTGGTGGGAGAGACTGCAGGGCTGCCAGCGTATCGTAGAGGACTGGCAGAAAATCCTT
ATGGTGCGGTCCCTTGTGGTCAGCCCTCATGAAGACATGAGAACCTGGCTCAAGTATGCAAGCCTGTGCG
GCAAGAGTGGCAGGCTGGCTCTTGCTCATAAAACTTTAGTGTTGCTCCTGGGAGTTGATCCGTCTCGGCA
ACTTGACCATCCTCTGCCAACAGTTCACCCTCAGGTGACCTATGCCTACATGAAAAACATGTGGAAGAGT
GCCCGCAAGATCGATGCCTTCCAGCACATGCAGCATTTTGTCCAGACCATGCAGCAACAGGCCCAGCATG
CCATCGCTACTGAGGACCAGCAGCATAAGCAGGAACTGCACAAGCTCATGGCCCGATGCTTCCTGAAACT
TGGAGAGTGGCAGCTGAATCTACAGGGCATCAATGAGAGCACAATCCCCAAAGTGCTGCAGTACTACAGC
GCCGCCACAGAGCACGACCGCAGCTGGTACAAGGCCTGGCATGCGTGGGCAGTGATGAACTTCGAAGCTG
TGCTACACTACAAACATCAGAACCAAGCCCGCGATGAGAAGAAGAAACTGCGTCATGCCAGCGGGGCCAA
CATCACCAACGCCACCACTGCCGCCACCACGGCCGCCACTGCCACCACCACTGCCAGCACCGAGGGCAGC
AACAGTGAGAGCGAGGCCGAGAGCACCGAGAACAGCCCCACCCCATCGCCGCTGCAGAAGAAGGTCACTG
AGGATCTGTCCAAAACCCTCCTGATGTACACGGTGCCTGCCGTCCAGGGCTTCTTCCGTTCCATCTCCTT
GTCACGAGGCAACAACCTCCAGGATACACTCAGAGTTCTCACCTTATGGTTTGATTATGGTCACTGGCCA
GATGTCAATGAGGCCTTAGTGGAGGGGGTGAAAGCCATCCAGATTGATACCTGGCTACAGGTTATACCTC
AGCTCATTGCAAGAATTGATACGCCCAGACCCTTGGTGGGACGTCTCATTCACCAGCTTCTCACAGACAT
TGGTCGGTACCACCCCCAGGCCCTCATCTACCCACTGACAGTGGCTTCTAAGTCTACCACGACAGCCCGG
CACAATGCAGCCAACAAGATTCTGAAGAACATGTGTGAGCACAGCAACACCCTGGTCCAGCAGGCCATGA
TGGTGAGCGAGGAGCTGATCCGAGTG
[294 nt withheld, positions 7027-7320]
CTCACATCCTTAGAGCTGCAATATGTTTCCCCAAAACTTCTGATGTGCCGGGACCTTGAATTGGCTGTGC
CAGGAACATATGACCCCAACCAGCCAATCATTCGCATTCAGTCCATAGCACCGTCTTTGCAAGTCATCAC
ATCCAAGCAGAGGCCCCGGAAATTGACACTTATGGGCAGCAACGGACATGAGTTTGTTTTCCTTCTAAAA
GGCCATGAAGATCTGCGCCAGGATGAGCGTGTGATGCAGCTCTTCGGCCTGGTTAACACCCTTCTGGCCA
ATGACCCAACATATCTTCGGAAAAACCTCAGCATCCAGAGATACGCTGTCATCCCTTTATCGACCAACTC
GGGCCTCATTGGCTGGGTTCCCCACTGTGACACACTGCACGCCCTCATCCGGGACTACAGGGAGAAGAAG
AAGATCCTTCTCAACATCGAGCATCGCATCATGTTGCGGATGGCTCCGGACTATGACCACTTGACTCTGA
TGCAGAAGGTGGAGGTGTTTGAGCATGCCGTCAATAATACAGCTGGGGACGACCTGGCCAAGCTGCTGTG
GCTGAAAAGCCCCAGCTCCGAGGTGTGGTTTGACCGAAGAACCAATTATACCCGTTCTTTAGCGGTCATG
TCAATGGTTGGGTATATTTTAGGCCTGGGAGATAGACACCCATCCAACCTGATGCTGGACCGTCTGAGTG
GGAAGATCCTGCACATTGACTTTGGGGACTGCTTTGAGGTTGCTATGACCCGAGAGAAGTTTCCAGAGAA
GATTCCATTTAGACTAACAAGAATGTTGACCAATGCTATGGAGGTTACAGGCCTGGATGGCAACTACAGA
ATCACATGCCACACAGTGATGGAGGTGCTGCGAGAGCACAAGGACAGTGTCATGGCCGTGCTGGAAGCCT
TTGTCTATGACCCCTTGCTGAACTGGAGGCTGATGGACACAAATACCAAAGGCAACAAGCGATCCCGAAC
GAGGACGGATTCCTACTCTGCTGGCCAGTCAGTCGAAATTTTGGACGGTGTGGAACTTGGAGAGCCAGCC
CATAAGAAAACGGGGACCACAGTGCCAGAATCTATTCATTCTTTCATTGGAGACGGTTTGGTGAAACCAG
AGGCCCTAAATAAGAAAGCTATCCAGATTATTAACAGGGTTCGAGATAAGCTCACTGGTCGGGACTTCTC
TCATGATGACACTTTGGATGTTCCAACGCAAGTTGAGCTGCTCATCAAACAAGCGACATCCCATGAAAAC
CTCTGCCAGTGCTATATTGGCTGGTGCCCTTTCTGGTAACTGGAGGCCCAGATGTGCCCATCACGTTTTT
TCTGAGGCTTTTGTACTTTAGTAAATGCTTCCACTAAACTGAAACCATGGTGAGAAAGTTTGACTTTGTT
AAATGGGGGATCCACTAGTTCTAGAGCGGCCGCTCGAGCATGCATCTAGAGGGCCCTATTCTATAGTGTC
ACCTAAATGCTAGAGCTCGCTGATCAGCCTCGACTGTGCCTTCTAGTTGCCAGCCATCTGTTGTTTGCCC
CTCCCCCGTGCCTTCCTTGACCCTGGAAGGTGCCACTCCCACTGTCCTTTCCTAATAAAATGAGGAAATT
GCATCGCATTGTCTGAGTAGGTGTCATTCTATTCTGGGGGGTGGGGTGGGGCAGGACAGCAAGGGGGAGG
ATTGGGAAGACAATAGCAGGCATGCTGGGGATGCGGTGGGCTCTATGGCTTCTGAGGCGGAAAGAACCAG
CTGGGGCTCTAGGGGGTATCCCC
[124 nt withheld, positions 9094-9217]
C
[91 nt withheld, positions 9219-9309]
A
[49 nt withheld, positions 9311-9359]
CCTTTGACGTTGGAGTCCACGTTCTTT
[37 nt withheld, positions 9387-9423]
ACCCTATCTCGGTCTATTCTTTTGATTTATAAGGGATTTTGCCGATTTCGGCCTATTGGTTAAAAAATGA
GCTGATTTAACAAAAATTTAACGCGAATTAATTCTGTGGAATGTGTGTCAGTTAGGGTGTGGAAAGTCCC
CAGGCTCCCCAGCAGGCAGAAGTATGCAAAGCATGCATCTCAATTAGTCAGCAACCAGGTGTGGAAAGTC
CCCAGGCTCCCCAGCAGGCAGAAGTATGCAAAGCATGCATCTCAATTAGTCAGCAACCATAGTCCCGCCC
CTAACTCCGCCCATCCCGCCCCTAACTCCGCCCAGTTCCGCCCATTCTCCGCCCCATGGCTGACTAATTT
TTTTTATTTATGCAGAGGCCGAGGCCGCCTCTGCCTCTGAGCTATTCCAGAAGTAGTGAGGAGGCTTTTT
TGGAGGCCTAGGCTTTTGCAAAAAGCTCCCGGGAGCTTGTATATCCATTTTCGGATCTGATCAAGAGACA
GGATGAGGATCGTTTCGCATGATTGAACAAGATGGATTGCACGCAGGTTCTCCGGCCGCTTGGGTGGAGA
GGCTATTCGGCTATGACTGGGCACAACAGACAATCGGCTGCTCTGATGCCGCCGTGTTCCGGCTGTCAGC
GCAGGGGCGCCCGGTTCTTTTTGTCAAGACCGACCTGTCCGGTGCCCTGAATGAACTGCAGGACGAGGCA
GCGCGGCTATCGTGGCTGGCCACGACGGGCGTTCCTTGCGCAGCTGTGCTCGACGTTGTCACTGAAGCGG
GAAGGGACTGGCTGCTATTGGGCGAAGTGCCGGGGCAGGATCTCCTGTCATCTCACCTTGCTCCTGCCGA
GAAAGTATCCATCATGGCTGATGCAATGCGGCGGCTGCATACGCTTGATCCGGCTACCTGCCCATTCGAC
CACCAAGCGAAACATCGCATCGAGCGAGCACGTACTCGGATGGAAGCCGGTCTTGTCGATCAGGATGATC
TGGACGAAGAGCATCAGGGGCTCGCGCCAGCCGAACTGTTCGCCAGGCTCAAGGCGCGCATGCCCGACGG
CGAGGATCTCGTCGTGACCCATGGCGATGCCTGCTTGCCGAATATCATGGTGGAAAATGGCCGCTTTTCT
GGATTCATCGACTGTGGCCGGCTGGGTGTGGCGGACCGCTATCAGGACATAGCGTTGGCTACCCGTGATA
TTGCTGAAGAGCTTGGCGGCGAATGGGCTGACCGCTTCCTCGTGCTTTACGGTATCGCCGCTCCCGATTC
GCAGCGCATCGCCTTCTATCGCCTTCTTGACGAGTTCTTCTGAGCGGGACTCTGGGGTTCGAAATGACCG
ACCAAGCGACGCCCAACCTGCCATCACGAGATTTCGATTCCACCGCCGCCTTCTATGAAAGGTTGGGCTT
CGGAATCGTTTTCCGGGACGCCGGCTGGATGATCCTCCAGCGCGGGGATCTCATGCTGGAGTTCTTCGCC
CACCCCAACTTGTTTATTGCAGCTTATAATGGTTACAAATAAAGCAATAGCATCACAAATTTCACAAATA
AAGCATTTTTTTCACTGCATTCTAGTTGTGGTTTGTCCAAACTCATCAATGTATCTTATCATGTCTGTAT
ACCGTCGACCTCTAGCTAGAGCTTGGCGTAATCATGGTCATAGCTGTTTCCTGTGTGAAATTGTTATCCG
CTCACAATTCCACACAACATACGAGCCGGAAGCATAAAGTGTAAAGCCTGGGGTGCCTAATGAGTGAGCT
AACTCACATTAATTGCGTTGCGCTCACTGCCAGCTTTCCAGTCGGGAAACCTGTCGTGCCAGCTGCATTA
ATGAATCGGCCAACGCGCGGGGAGAGGCGGTTTGCGTATTGGGCGCTCTTCCGCTTCCTCGCTCACTGAC
TCGCTGCGCTCGGTCGTTCGGCTGCGGCGAGCGGTATCAGCTCACTCAAAGGCGGTAATACGGTTATCCA
CAGAATCAGGGGATAACGCAGGAAAGAACATGTGAGCAAAAGGCCAGCAAAAGGCCAGGAACCGTAAAAA
GGCCGCGTTGCTGGCGTTTTTCCATAGGCTCCGCCCCCCTGACGAGCATCACAAAAATCGACGCTCAAGT
CAGAGGTGGCGAAACCCGACAGGACTATAAAGATACCAGGCGTTTCCCCCTGGAAGCTCCCTCGTGCGCT
CTCCTGTTCCGACCCTGCCGCTTACCGGATACCTGTCCGCCTTTCTCCCTTCGGGAAGCGTGGCGCTTTC
TCATAGCTCACGCTGTAGGTATCTCAGTTCGGTGTAGGTCGTTCGCTCCAAGCTGGGCTGTGTGCACGAA
CCCCCCGTTCAGCCCGACCGCTGCGCCTTATCCGGTAACTATCGTCTTGAGTCCAACCCGGTAAGACACG
ACTTATCGCCACTGGCAGCAGCCACTGGTAACAGGATTAGCAGAGCGAGGTATGTAGGCGGTGCTACAGA
GTTCTTGAAGTGGTGGCCTAACTACGGCTACACTAGAAGAACAGTATTTGGTATCTGCGCTCTGCTGAAG
CCAGTTACCTTCGGAAAAAGAGTTGGTAGCTCTTGATCCGGCAAACAAACCACCGCTGGTAGCGGTGGTT
TTTTTGTTTGCAAGCAGCAGATTACGCGCAGAAAAAAAGGATCTCAAGAAGATCCTTTGATCTTTTCTAC
GGGGTCTGACGCTCAGTGGAACGAAAACTCACGTTAAGGGATTTTGGTCATGAGATTATCAAAAAGGATC
TTCACCTAGATCCTTTTAAATTAAAAATGAAGTTTTAAATCAATCTAAAGTATATATGAGTAAACTTGGT
CTGACAGTTACCAATGCTTAATCAGTGAGGCACCTATCTCAGCGATCTGTCTATTTCGTTCATCCATAGT
TGCCTGACTCCCCGTCGTGTAGATAACTACGATACGGGAGGGCTTACCATCTGGCCCCAGTGCTGCAATG
ATACCGCGAGACCCACGCTCACCGGCTCCAGATTTATCAGCAATAAACCAGCCAGCCGGAAGGGCCGAGC
GCAGAAGTGGTCCTGCAACTTTATCCGCCTCCATCCAGTCTATTAATTGTTGCCGGGAAGCTAGAGTAAG
TAGTTCGCCAGTTAATAGTTTGCGCAACGTTGTTGCCATTGCTACAGGCATCGTGGTGTCACGCTCGTCG
TTTGGTATGGCTTCATTCAGCTCCGGTTCCCAACGATCAAGGCGAGTTACATGATCCCCCATGTTGTGCA
AAAAAGCGGTTAGCTCCTTCGGTCCTCCGATCGTTGTCAGAAGTAAGTTGGCCGCAGTGTTATCACTCAT
GGTTATGGCAGCACTGCATAATTCTCTTACTGTCATGCCATCCGTAAGATGCTTTTCTGTGACTGGTGAG
TACTCAACCAAGTCATTCTGAGAATAGTGTATGCGGCGACCGAGTTGCTCTTGCCCGGCGTCAATACGGG
ATAATACCGCGCCACATAGCAGAACTTTAAAAGTGCTCATCATTGGAAAACGTTCTTCGGGGCGAAAACT
CTCAAGGATCTTACCGCTGTTGAGATCCAGTTCGATGTAACCCACTCGTGCACCCAACTGATCTTCAGCA
TCTTTTACTTTCACCAGCGTTTCTGGGTGAGCAAAAACAGGAAGGCAAAATGCCGCAAAAAAGGGAATAA
GGGCGACACGGAAATGTTGAATACTCATACTCTTCCTTTTTCAATATTATTGAAGCATTTATCAGGGTTA
TTGTCTCATGAGCGGATACATATTTGAATGTATTTAGAAAAATAAACAAATAGGGGTTCCGCGCACATTT
CCCCGAAAAGTGCCACCTGACGTCGACGGATCGGGAGATCTCCCGATCCCC
Features (pLannotate 1.2.2; 22 found; start..end, strand, type, name):
      1..53      -  misc_feature   bom (fragment): basis of mobility region from pBR322
    208..587     +  enhancer       CMV enhancer: human cytomegalovirus immediate early enhancer
    588..791     +  promoter       CMV promoter: human cytomegalovirus (CMV) immediate early promoter
    787..820     +  LTR            5' LTR (truncated) (fragment): truncated 5' long terminal repeat (LTR) from HIV-1
    836..854     +  promoter       T7 promoter: promoter for bacteriophage T7 RNA polymerase
    970..8616    +  CDS            MTOR (sequence partly withheld): MTOR_HUMAN - Also known as FRAP, FRAP1, FRAP2, RAFT1, RAPT1. Experimental evidence at protein level: Swiss-Prot protein existence level 1. Serine/threonine protein kinase which is a central regulator of cellular metabolism, growth and survival in response to hormones, growth factors, nutrients, energy and stress signals (PubMed:12087098, PubMed:12150925, PubMed:12150926, PubMed:12231510, PubMed:12718876, PubMed:14651849, PubMed:15268862, PubMed:15467718, PubMed:15545625, PubMed:15718470, PubMed:18497260, PubMed:18762023, PubMed:18925875, PubMed:20516213, PubMed:20537536, PubMed:21659604, PubMe
   8725..8753    -  misc_feature   MCS (fragment): pBluescript multiple cloning site
   8780..8798    -  promoter       SP6 promoter: promoter for bacteriophage SP6 RNA polymerase
   8824..9048    +  polyA_signal   bGH poly(A) signal: bovine growth hormone polyadenylation signal
   9052..9073    +  promoter       SV40 promoter (fragment): SV40 enhancer and early promoter
   9094..9522    +  rep_origin     f1 ori (sequence partly withheld): f1 bacteriophage origin of replication; arrow indicates direction of (+) strand synthesis
   9536..9865    +  promoter       SV40 promoter: SV40 enhancer and early promoter
   9932..10723   +  CDS            neo: KKA2_KLEPN - Also known as kan, nptII. Experimental evidence at protein level: Swiss-Prot protein existence level 1. Resistance to kanamycin, neomycin, paromomycin, ribostamycin, butirosin and gentamicin B. From Klebsiella pneumoniae.
  10747..10905   +  CDS            ble (fragment): BLE_KLEPN - Experimental evidence at protein level: Swiss-Prot protein existence level 1. Binding protein with a strong affinity to the bleomycin family of antibiotics. Binds to CL990; an antimitotic-antibiotic compound. From Klebsiella pneumoniae.
  10900..11021   +  polyA_signal   SV40 poly(A) signal: SV40 polyadenylation signal
  11092..11114   -  protein_bind   lac operator (fragment): The lac repressor binds to the lac operator to inhibit transcription in E. coli. This inhibition can be relieved by adding lactose or isopropyl-β-D-thiogalactopyranoside (IPTG). lac repressor encoded by lacI
  11118..11148   -  promoter       lac promoter: promoter for the E. coli lac operon
  11163..11184   -  protein_bind   CAP binding site: CAP binding activates transcription in the presence of cAMP. E. coli catabolite activator protein
  11197..11289   -  CDS            lacI (fragment): lac repressor; lacI; The lac repressor binds to the lac operator to inhibit transcription in E. coli. This inhibition can be relieved by adding lactose or isopropyl-β-D-thiogalactopyranoside (IPTG).
  11472..12060   -  rep_origin     ori: high-copy-number ColE1/pMB1/pBR322/pUC origin of replication
  12231..13091   -  CDS            AmpR: β-lactamase; bla; confers resistance to ampicillin, carbenicillin, and related antibiotics
  13092..13196   -  promoter       AmpR promoter: bla
