[The description below was written by a language model from this plasmid's Addgene catalogue record and pLannotate feature annotations shown in this document.]
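Description:
pcDNA3-FLAG-MTOR-S2215Y is a 13.3 kb mammalian expression plasmid built on the pcDNA3 backbone that carries the full-length human MTOR coding sequence (about 7.65 kb) with the point mutation S2215Y. According to the record, this substitution is an activating, cancer-associated MTOR mutation. It was introduced by site-directed mutagenesis into an earlier pcDNA3-Flag wild-type mTOR plasmid. The insert is transcribed from the human cytomegalovirus immediate-early enhancer and promoter and terminated by the bovine growth hormone polyadenylation signal. The catalogue lists an N-terminal FLAG epitope, which allows detection and immunoprecipitation of the exogenous kinase separately from endogenous mTOR, although the automated feature table does not annotate the tag itself. T7 and SP6 phage promoters flank the insert, as is usual for pcDNA3.

For propagation in E. coli the plasmid carries a ColE1/pUC-type origin and a β-lactamase gene conferring ampicillin resistance. The repository lists it as low copy, even though the origin is annotated as a high-copy type. An f1 origin is also present. A separate cassette, with the SV40 early promoter driving the neomycin phosphotransferase gene and ending in an SV40 poly(A) signal, permits G418 selection of stably transfected mammalian cells. The short annotated fragments (HIV-1 LTR, ble, lacI, lac promoter and operator, bom, pBluescript MCS) are probably backbone remnants or software matches rather than functional parts. The construct suits transient or stable expression of hyperactive mTOR in cultured mammalian cells, for example to compare mTOR pathway signalling or rapamycin sensitivity with wild-type mTOR, in line with the associated publication's focus.
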