Addgene plasmid #69013: pcDNA3-FLAG-MTOR-S2215Y
Purpose: activating MTOR mutation
Depositing lab: David Sabatini. Depositing organization: Whitehead Institute for Biomedical Research. Publication: A diverse array of cancer-associated MTOR mutations are hyperactivating and can predict rapamycin sensitivity. Grabiner BC, Nardi V, Birsoy K, Possemato R, Shen K, Sinha S, Jordan A, Beck AH, Sabatini DM. Cancer Discov. 2014 May;4(5):554-63. doi: 10.1158/2159-8290.CD-13-0929. Epub 2014 Mar 14. PubMed 24631838.
Backbone
  Vector backbone: pcDNA3
  Backbone size w/o insert (bp): 5400
  Total vector size (bp): 13254
  Vector type: Mammalian Expression
  Selectable markers: Neomycin (select with G418)
Growth in bacteria
  Bacterial resistance: Ampicillin, 100 μg/mL
  Growth temperature: 37°C
  Growth strain: DH5alpha
  Copy number: Low Copy
Gene/Insert
  Gene/Insert name: MTOR (alt name: MTOR (a.k.a. FRAP, FRAP1, FRAP2, RAFT1, RAPT1)
  Species: H. sapiens (human)
  Insert size (bp): 7650
  Mutation: S2215Y
  GenBank ID: NM_004958
  Entrez Gene: MTOR (a.k.a. FRAP, FRAP1, FRAP2, RAFT1, RAPT1, SKS)
  Promoter: CMV
  Tag / fusion protein: FLAG (N terminal on backbone)
  Cloning method: Unknown
  Sequencing primers: 5′ CMV-F; 3′ BGH-rev
Resource information
  A portion of this plasmid was derived from a plasmid made by: AddGene pcDNA3-Flag mTOR wt (Plasmid #26603)
Terms and licenses: Academic/Nonprofit Terms; Industry Terms: Not Available to Industry
Depositor comments: Activating mutations in MTOR were generated using site-directed mutagenesis on AddGene plasmid 26603 pcDNA3-Flag mTOR wt deposited by Jie Chen lab Vilella-Bach et al J Biol Chem. 1999 Feb 12. 274(7):4266-72.
How to cite: pcDNA3-FLAG-MTOR-S2215Y was a gift from David Sabatini (Addgene plasmid # 69013 ; http://n2t.net/addgene:69013 ; RRID:Addgene_69013)
