>Addgene plasmid #69013 | pcDNA3-FLAG-MTOR-S2215Y | depositor partial sequence | sequence record 130046 | insert
ATGCTTGGAACCGGACCTGCCGCCGCCACCACCGCTGCCACCACATCTAGCAATGTGAGCGTCCTGCAGC
AGTTTGCCAGTGGCCTAAAGAGCCGGAATGAGGAAACCAGGGCCAAAGCCGCCAAGGAGCTCCAGCACTA
TGTCACCATGGAACTCCGAGAGATGAGTCAAGAGGAGTCTACTCGCTTCTATGACCAACTGAACCATCAC
ATTTTTGAATTGGTTTCCAGCTCAGATGCCAATGAGAGGAAAGGTGGCATCTTGGCCATAGCTAGCCTCA
TAGGAGTGGAAGGTGGGAATGCCACCCGAATTGGCAGATTTGCCAACTATCTTCGGAACCTCCTCCCCTC
CAATGACCCAGTTGTCATGGAAATGGCATCCAAGGCCATTGGCCGTCTTGCCATGGCAGGGGACACTTTT
ACCGCTGAGTACGTGGAATTTGAGGTGAAGCGAGCCCTGGAATGGCTGGGTGCTGACCGCAATGAGGGCC
GGAGACATGCAGCTGTCCTGGTTCTCCGTGAGCTGGCCATCAGCGTCCCTACCTTCTTCTTCCAGCAAGT
GCAACCCTTCTTTGACAACATTTTTGTGGCCGTGTGGGACCCCAAACAGGCCATCCGTGAGGGAGCTGTA
GCCGCCCTTCGTGCCTGTCTGATTCTCACAACCCAGCGTGAGCCGAAGGAGATGCAGAAGCCTCAGTGGT
ACAGGCACACATTTGAAGAAGCAGAGAAGGGATTTGATGAGACCTTGGCCAAAGAGAAGGGCATGAATCG
GGATGATCGGATCCATGGAGCCTTGTTGATCCTTAACGAGCTGGTCCGAATCAGCAGCATGGAGGGAGAG
CGTCTGAGAGAAGAAATGGAAGAAATCACACAGCAGCAGCTGGTACACGACAAGTACTGCAAAGATCTCA
TGGGCTTCGGAACAAAACCTCGTCACATTACCCCCTTCACCAGTTTCCAGGCTGTACAGCCCCAGCAGTC
AAATGCCTTGGTGGGGCTGCTGGGGTACAGCTCTCACCAAGGCCTCATGGGATTTGGGACCTCCCCCAGT
CCAGCTAAGTCCACCCTGGTGGAGAGCCGGTGTTGCAGAGACTTGATGGAGGAGAAATTTGATCAGGTGT
GCCAGTGGGTGCTGAAATGCAGGAATAGCAAGAACTCGCTGATCCAAATGACAATCCTTAATTTGTTGCC
CCGCTTGGCTGCATTCCGACCTTCTGCCTTCACAGATACCCAGTATCTCCAAGATACCATGAACCATGTC
CTAAGCTGTGTCAAGAAGGAGAAGGAACGTACAGCGGCCTTCCAAGCCCTGGGGCTACTTTCTGTGGCTG
TGAGGTCTGAGTTTAAGGTCTATTTGCCTCGCGTGCTGGACATCATCCGAGCGGCCCTGCCCCCAAAGGA
CTTCGCCCATAAGAGGCAGAAGGCAATGCAGGTGGACGCCACAGTCTTCACTTGCATCAGCATGCTGGCT
CGAGCAATGGGGCCAGGCATCCAGCAGGATATCAAGGAGCTGCTGGAGCCCATGCTGGCAGTGGGACTAA
GCCCTGCCCTCACTGCAGTGCTCTACGACCTGAGCCGTCAGATTCCACAGCTAAAGAAGGACATTCAAGA
TGGGCTACTGAAAATGCTGTCCCTGGTCCTTATGCACAAACCCCTTCGCCACCCAGGCATGCCCAAGGGC
CTGGCCCATCAGCTGGCCTCTCCTGGCCTCACGACCCTCCCTGAGGCCAGCGATGTGGGCAGCATCACTC
TTGCCCTCCGAACGCTTGGCAGCTTTGAATTTGAAGGCCACTCTCTGACCCAATTTGTTCGCCACTGTGC
GGATCATTTCCTGAACAGTGAGCACAAGGAGATCCGCATGGAGGCTGCCCGCACCTGCTCCCGCCTGCTC
ACACCCTCCATCCACCTCATCAGTGGCCATGCTCATGTGGTTAGCCAGACCGCAGTGCAAGTGGTGGCAG
ATGTGCTTAGCAAACTGCTCGTAGTTGGGATAACAGATCCTGACCCTGACATTCGCTACTGTGTCTTGGC
GTCCCTGGACGAGCGCTTTGATGCACACCTGGCCCAGGCGGAGAACTTGCAGGCCTTGTTTGTGGCTCTG
AATGACCAGGTGTTTGAGATCCGGGAGCTGGCCATCTGCACTGTGGGCCGACTCAGTAGCATGAACCCTG
CCTTTGTCATGCCTTTCCTGCGCAAGATGCTCATCCAGATTTTGACAGAGTTGGAGCACAGTGGGATTGG
AAGAATCAAAGAGCAGAGTGCCCGCATGCTGGGGCACCTGGTCTCCAATGCCCCCCGACTCATCCGCCCC
TACATGGAGCCTATTCTGAAGGCATTAATTTTGAAACTGAAAGATCCAGACCCTGATCCAAACCCAGGTG
TGATCAATAATGTCCTGGCAACAATAGGAGAATTGGCACAGGTTAGTGGCCTGGAAATGAGGAAATGGGT
TGATGAACTTTTTATTATCATCATGGACATGCTCCAGGATTCCTCTTTGTTGGCCAAAAGGCAGGTGGCT
CTGTGGACCCTGGGACAGTTGGTGGCCAGCACTGGCTATGTAGTAGAGCCCTACAGGAAGTACCCTACTT
TGCTTGAGGTGCTACTGAATTTTCTGAAGACTGAGCAGAACCAGGGTACACGCAGAGAGGCCATCCGTGT
GTTAGGGCTTTTAGGGGCTTTGGATCCTTACAAGCACAAAGTGAACATTGGCATGATAGACCAGTCCCGG
GATGCCTCTGCTGTCAGCCTGTCAGAATCCAAGTCAAGTCAGGATTCCTCTGACTATAGCACTAGTGAAA
TGCTGGTCAACATGGGAAACTTGCCTCTGGATGAGTTCTACCCAGCTGTGTCCATGGTGGCCCTGATGCG
GATCTTCCGAGACCAGTCACTCTCTCATCATCACACCATGGTTGTCCAGGCCATCACCTTCATCTTCAAG
TCCCTGGGACTCAAATGTGTGCAGTTCCTGCCCCAGGTCATGCCCACGTTCCTTAATGTCATTCGAGTCT
GTGATGGGGCCATCCGGGAATTTTTGTTCCAGCAGCTGGGAATGTTGGTGTCCTTTGTGAAGAGCCACAT
CAGACCTTATATGGATGAAATAGTCACCCTCATGAGAGAATTCTGGGTCATGAACACCTCAATTCAGAGC
ACGATCATTCTTCTCATTGAGCAAATTGTGGTAGCTCTTGGGGGTGAATTTAAGCTCTACCTGCCCCAGC
TGATCCCACACATGCTGCGTGTCTTCATGCATGACAACAGCCCAGGCCGCATTGTCTCTATCAAGTTACT
GGCTGCAATCCAGCTGTTTGGCGCCAACCTGGATGACTACCTGCATTTACTGCTGCCTCCTATTGTTAAG
TTGTTTGATGCCCCTGAAGCTCCACTGCCATCTCGAAAGGCAGCGCTAGAGACTGTGGACCGCCTGACGG
AGTCCCTGGATTTCACTGACTATGCCTCCCGGATCATTCACCCTATTGTTCGAACACTGGACCAGAGCCC
AGAACTGCGCTCCACAGCCATGGACACGCTGTCTTCACTTGTTTTTCAGCTGGGGAAGAAGTACCAAATT
TTCATTCCAATGGTGAATAAAGTTCTGGTGCGACACCGAATCAATCATCAGCGCTATGATGTGCTCATCT
GCAGAATTGTCAAGGGATACACACTTGCTGATGAAGAGGAGGATCCTTTGATTTACCAGCATCGGATGCT
TAGGAGTGGCCAAGGGGATGCATTGGCTAGTGGACCAGTGGAAACAGGACCCATGAAGAAACTGCACGTC
AGCACCATCAACCTCCAAAAGGCCTGGGGCGCTGCCAGGAGGGTCTCCAAAGATGACTGGCTGGAATGGC
TGAGACGGCTGAGCCTGGAGCTGCTGAAGGACTCATCATCGCCCTCCCTGCGCTCCTGCTGGGCCCTGGC
ACAGGCCTACAACCCGATGGCCAGGGATCTCTTCAATGCTGCATTTGTGTCCTGCTGGTCTGAACTGAAT
GAAGATCAACAGGATGAGCTCATCAGAAGCATCGAGTTGGCCCTCACCTCACAAGACATCGCTGAAGTCA
CACAGACCCTCTTAAACTTGGCTGAATTCATGGAACACAGTGACAAGGGCCCCCTGCCACTGAGAGATGA
CAATGGCATTGTTCTGCTGGGTGAGAGAGCTGCCAAGTGCCGAGCATATGCCAAAGCACTACACTACAAA
GAACTGGAGTTCCAGAAAGGCCCCACCCCTGCCATTCTAGAATCTCTCATCAGCATTAATAATAAGCTAC
AGCAGCCGGAGGCAGCGGCCGGAGTGTTAGAATATGCCATGAAACACTTTGGAGAGCTGGAGATCCAGGC
TACCTGGTATGAGAAACTGCACGAGTGGGAGGATGCCCTTGTGGCCTATGACAAGAAAATGGACACCAAC
AAGGACGACCCAGAGCTGATGCTGGGCCGCATGCGCTGCCTCGAGGCCTTGGGGGAATGGGGTCAACTCC
ACCAGCAGTGCTGTGAAAAGTGGACCCTGGTTAATGATGAGACCCAAGCCAAGATGGCCCGGATGGCTGC
TGCAGCTGCATGGGGTTTAGGTCAGTGGGACAGCATGGAAGAATACACCTGTATGATCCCTCGGGACACC
CATGATGGGGCATTTTATAGAGCTGTGCTGGCACTGCATCAGGACCTCTTCTCCTTGGCACAACAGTGCA
TTGACAAGGCCAGGGACCTGCTGGATGCTGAATTAACTGCAATGGCAGGAGAGAGTTACAGTCGGGCATA
TGGGGCCATGGTTTCTTGCCACATGCTGTCCGAGCTGGAGGAGGTTATCCAGTACAAACTTGTCCCCGAG
CGACGAGAGATCATCCGCCAGATCTGGTGGGAGAGACTGCAGGGCTGCCAGCGTATCGTAGAGGACTGGC
AGAAAATCCTTATGGTGCGGTCCCTTGTGGTCAGCCCTCATGAAGACATGAGAACCTGGCTCAAGTATGC
AAGCCTGTGCGGCAAGAGTGGCAGGCTGGCTCTTGCTCATAAAACTTTAGTGTTGCTCCTGGGAGTTGAT
CCGTCTCGGCAACTTGACCATCCTCTGCCAACAGTTCACCCTCAGGTGACCTATGCCTACATGAAAAACA
TGTGGAAGAGTGCCCGCAAGATCGATGCCTTCCAGCACATGCAGCATTTTGTCCAGACCATGCAGCAACA
GGCCCAGCATGCCATCGCTACTGAGGACCAGCAGCATAAGCAGGAACTGCACAAGCTCATGGCCCGATGC
TTCCTGAAACTTGGAGAGTGGCAGCTGAATCTACAGGGCATCAATGAGAGCACAATCCCCAAAGTGCTGC
AGTACTACAGCGCCGCCACAGAGCACGACCGCAGCTGGTACAAGGCCTGGCATGCGTGGGCAGTGATGAA
CTTCGAAGCTGTGCTACACTACAAACATCAGAACCAAGCCCGCGATGAGAAGAAGAAACTGCGTCATGCC
AGCGGGGCCAACATCACCAACGCCACCACTGCCGCCACCACGGCCGCCACTGCCACCACCACTGCCAGCA
CCGAGGGCAGCAACAGTGAGAGCGAGGCCGAGAGCACCGAGAACAGCCCCACCCCATCGCCGCTGCAGAA
GAAGGTCACTGAGGATCTGTCCAAAACCCTCCTGATGTACACGGTGCCTGCCGTCCAGGGCTTCTTCCGT
TCCATCTCCTTGTCACGAGGCAACAACCTCCAGGATACACTCAGAGTTCTCACCTTATGGTTTGATTATG
GTCACTGGCCAGATGTCAATGAGGCCTTAGTGGAGGGGGTGAAAGCCATCCAGATTGATACCTGGCTACA
GGTTATACCTCAGCTCATTGCAAGAATTGATACGCCCAGACCCTTGGTGGGACGTCTCATTCACCAGCTT
CTCACAGACATTGGTCGGTACCACCCCCAGGCCCTCATCTACCCACTGACAGTGGCTTCTAAGTCTACCA
CGACAGCCCGGCACAATGCAGCCAACAAGATTCTGAAGAACATGTGTGAGCACAGCAACACCCTGGTCCA
GCAGGCCATGATGGTGAGCGAGGAGCTGATCCGAGTG
[294 nt withheld, positions 6058-6351]
CTCACATCCTTAGAGCTGCAATATGTTTCCCCAAAACTTCTGATGTGCCGGGACCTTGAATTGGCTGTGC
CAGGAACATATGACCCCAACCAGCCAATCATTCGCATTCAGTCCATAGCACCGTCTTTGCAAGTCATCAC
ATCCAAGCAGAGGCCCCGGAAATTGACACTTATGGGCAGCAACGGACATGAGTTTGTTTTCCTTCTAAAA
GGCCATGAAGATCTGCGCCAGGATGAGCGTGTGATGCAGCTCTTCGGCCTGGTTAACACCCTTCTGGCCA
ATGACCCAACATATCTTCGGAAAAACCTCAGCATCCAGAGATACGCTGTCATCCCTTTATCGACCAACTC
GGGCCTCATTGGCTGGGTTCCCCACTGTGACACACTGCACGCCCTCATCCGGGACTACAGGGAGAAGAAG
AAGATCCTTCTCAACATCGAGCATCGCATCATGTTGCGGATGGCTCCGGACTATGACCACTTGACTCTGA
TGCAGAAGGTGGAGGTGTTTGAGCATGCCGTCAATAATACAGCTGGGGACGACCTGGCCAAGCTGCTGTG
GCTGAAAAGCCCCAGCTCCGAGGTGTGGTTTGACCGAAGAACCAATTATACCCGTTCTTTAGCGGTCATG
TCAATGGTTGGGTATATTTTAGGCCTGGGAGATAGACACCCATCCAACCTGATGCTGGACCGTCTGAGTG
GGAAGATCCTGCACATTGACTTTGGGGACTGCTTTGAGGTTGCTATGACCCGAGAGAAGTTTCCAGAGAA
GATTCCATTTAGACTAACAAGAATGTTGACCAATGCTATGGAGGTTACAGGCCTGGATGGCAACTACAGA
ATCACATGCCACACAGTGATGGAGGTGCTGCGAGAGCACAAGGACAGTGTCATGGCCGTGCTGGAAGCCT
TTGTCTATGACCCCTTGCTGAACTGGAGGCTGATGGACACAAATACCAAAGGCAACAAGCGATCCCGAAC
GAGGACGGATTCCTACTCTGCTGGCCAGTCAGTCGAAATTTTGGACGGTGTGGAACTTGGAGAGCCAGCC
CATAAGAAAACGGGGACCACAGTGCCAGAATCTATTCATTCTTTCATTGGAGACGGTTTGGTGAAACCAG
AGGCCCTAAATAAGAAAGCTATCCAGATTATTAACAGGGTTCGAGATAAGCTCACTGGTCGGGACTTCTC
TCATGATGACACTTTGGATGTTCCAACGCAAGTTGAGCTGCTCATCAAACAAGCGACATCCCATGAAAAC
CTCTGCCAGTGCTATATTGGCTGGTGCCCTTTCTGGTAA
